>Addgene plasmid #157528 | pD649-HAsp-ADGRA2-COMP5AP-AviTag-9xHis | depositor full sequence | sequence record 304165 | Full Sequence
TTTCAATATTATTGAAGCATTTATCAGGGTTATTGTCTCATGAGCGGATACATATTTGAATGTATTTAGA
AAAATAAACAAATAGGGGTCAGTGTTACAACCAATTAACCAATTCTGAACATTATCGCGAGCCCATTTAT
ACCTGAATATGGCTCATAACACCCCTTGCTCATGACCAAAATCCCTTAACGTGAGTTACGCGCGCGTCGT
TCCACTGAGCGTCAGACCCCGTAGAAAAGATCAAAGGATCTTCTTGAGATCCTTTTTTTCTGCGCGTAAT
CTGCTGCTTGCAAACAAAAAAACCACCGCTACCAGCGGTGGTTTGTTTGCCGGATCAAGAGCTACCAACT
CTTTTTCCGAAGGTAACTGGCTTCAGCAGAGCGCAGATACCAAATACTGTTCTTCTAGTGTAGCCGTAGT
TAGCCCACCACTTCAAGAACTCTGTAGCACCGCCTACATACCTCGCTCTGCTAATCCTGTTACCAGTGGC
TGCTGCCAGTGGCGATAAGTCGTGTCTTACCGGGTTGGACTCAAGACGATAGTTACCGGATAAGGCGCAG
CGGTCGGGCTGAACGGGGGGTTCGTGCACACAGCCCAGCTTGGAGCGAACGACCTACACCGAACTGAGAT
ACCTACAGCGTGAGCTATGAGAAAGCGCCACGCTTCCCGAAGGGAGAAAGGCGGACAGGTATCCGGTAAG
CGGCAGGGTCGGAACAGGAGAGCGCACGAGGGAGCTTCCAGGGGGAAACGCCTGGTATCTTTATAGTCCT
GTCGGGTTTCGCCACCTCTGACTTGAGCGTCGATTTTTGTGATGCTCGTCAGGGGGGCGGAGCCTATGGA
AAAACGCCAGCAACGCGGCCTTTTTACGGTTCCTGGCCTTTTGCTGGCCTTTTGCTCACATGTTCTTTCC
TGCGTTATCCCCTGATTCTGTGGATAACCGTATTACCGCCTTTGAGTGAGCTGATACCGCTCGCCGCAGC
CGAACGACCGAGCGCAGCGAGTCAGTGAGCGAGGAAGCGGAAGGCGAGAGTAGGGAACTGCCAGGCATCA
AACTAAGCAGAAGGCCCCTGACGGATGGCCTTTTTGCGTTTCTACAAACTCTTTCTGTGTTGTAAAACGA
CGGCCAGTCTTAAGCTCGGGCCCCCTGGGCGGTTCTGATAACGAGTAATCGTTAATCCGCAAATAACGTA
AAAACCCGCTTCGGCGGGTTTTTTTATGGGGGGAGTTTAGGGAAAGAGCATTTGTCAGAATATTTAAGGG
CGCCTGTCACTTTGCTTGATATATGAGAATTATTTAACCTTATAAATGAGAAAAAAGCAACGCACTTTAA
ATAAGATACGTTGCTTTTTCGATTGATGAACACCTATAATTAAACTATTCATCTATTATTTATGATTTTT
TGTATATACAATATTTCTAGTTTGTTAAAGAGAATTAAGAAAATAAATCTCGAAAATAATAAAGGGAAAA
TCAGTTTTTGATATCAAAATTATACATGTCAACGATAATACAAAATATAATACAAACTATAAGATGTTAT
CAGTATTTATTATCATTTAGAATAAATTTTGTGTCGCCCTTAATTGTGAGCGGATAACAATTACGAGCTT
CATGCACAGTGGCGTTGACTCAATATTGGCCATTAGCCATATTATTCATTGGTTATATAGCATAAATCAA
TATTGGCTATTGGCCATTGCATACGTTGTATCTATATCATAATATGTACATTTATATTGGCTCATGTCCA
ATATGACCGCCATGTTGGCATTGATTATTGACTAGTTATTAATAGTAATCAATTACGGGGTCATTAGTTC
ATAGCCCATATATGGAGTTCCGCGTTACATAACTTACGGTAAATGGCCCGCCTGGCTGACCGCCCAACGA
CCCCCGCCCATTGACGTCAATAATGACGTATGTTCCCATAGTAACGCCAATAGGGACTTTCCATTGACGT
CAATGGGTGGAGTATTTACGGTAAACTGCCCACTTGGCAGTACATCAAGTGTATCATATGCCAAGTACGC
CCCCTATTGACGTCAATGACGGTAAATGGCCCGCCTGGCATTATGCCCAGTACATGACCTTATGGGACTT
TCCTACTTGGCAGTACATCTACGTATTAGTCATCGCTATTACCATGGTGATGCGGTTTTGGCAGTACATC
AATGGGCGTGGATAGCGGTTTGACTCACGGGGATTTCCAAGTCTCCACCCCATTGACGTCAATGGGAGTT
TGTTTTGGCACCAAAATCAACGGGACTTTCCAAAATGTCGTAACAACTCCGCCCCATTGACGCAAATGGG
CGGTAGGCGTGTACGGTGGGAGGTCTATATAAGCAGAGCTCGTTTAGTGAACCGTCAGATCGCCTGGAGA
CGCCATCCACGCTGTTTTGACCTCCATAGAAGACACCGGGACCGATCCAGCCTCCGCGGCCGGGAACGGT
GCATTGGAACGCGGATTCCCCGTGCCAAGAGTGACGTAAGTACCGCCTATAGAGTCTATAGGCCCACCCC
CTTGGCTTCGTTAGAACGCGGCTACAATTAATACATAACCTTATGTATCATACACATACGATTTAGGTGA
CACTATAGAATAACATCCACTTTGCCTTTCTCTCCACAGGTGTCCACTCCCAGGTCCAACTGCACCTCGG
TTCTATCGAAAACGCGCCTGCTAGCGCCACCATGAAGACCATCATTGCCCTGAGCTACATCTTCTGCCTG
GTGTTCGCTGCGGCCGCCGCTCCAGGATGTCCTCTGTCTATCAGATCCTGCAAGTGCAGCGGCGAGAGGC
CTAAAGGACTGTCTGGCGGAGTTCCTGGACCTGCCAGACGCAGAGTTGTTTGCTCAGGCGGAGATCTGCC
AGAGCCTCCTGAACCTGGACTGCTGCCTAATGGCACCGTGACACTGCTGCTGAGCAACAACAAGATCACC
GGCCTGCGGAACGGCAGCTTTCTGGGACTGTCTCTGCTGGAAAAGCTGGACCTGAGGAACAACATCATCA
GCACCGTGCAGCCTGGCGCCTTTCTCGGACTGGGAGAGCTGAAGAGACTGGACCTGTCCAACAACCGGAT
CGGCTGCCTGACCAGCGAGACATTTCAGGGCCTGCCTAGACTGCTGCGGCTGAACATCAGCGGCAATATC
TTTAGCAGCCTGCAGCCAGGCGTGTTCGACGAACTGCCTGCTCTGAAGGTGGTGGATCTGGGCACCGAGT
TTCTGACCTGCGACTGCCACCTGAGATGGCTGTTGCCCTGGGCTCAGAACAGATCCCTGCAGCTGTCTGA
GCACACCCTGTGCGCCTATCCTTCTGCTCTGCATGCTCAGGCCCTGGGATCTCTGCAAGAGGCTCAGCTG
TGTTGTGAAGGCGCCCTGGAACTGCACACCCACCACCTGATTCCTAGCCTGAGACAGGTGGTGTTTCAGG
GCGACAGACTGCCCTTTCAGTGCAGCGCCAGCTACCTGGGCAACGACACCCGGATCAGATGGTATCACAA
CAGAGCCCCTGTGGAAGGCGACGAGCAGGCTGGAATTCTGCTGGCCGAGAGCCTGATCCACGACTGCACC
TTTATCACCAGCGAGCTGACCCTGAGCCACATCGGAGTTTGGGCATCTGGCGAGTGGGAGTGCACAGTGT
CTATGGCCCAGGGAAACGCCAGCAAGAAAGTGGAAATCGTGGTGCTGGAAACCAGCGCCTCCTACTGTCC
TGCCGAAAGAGTGGCCAACAACAGAGGCGACTTCAGATGGCCCAGAACACTGGCCGGCATCACAGCCTAC
CAGAGCTGTCTGCAGTACCCCTTCACAAGCGTGCCACTTGGAGGCGGAGCACCTGGAACAAGAGCCTCCA
GAAGATGCGACAGAGCCGGCAGATGGGAGCCTGGCGATTACAGCCACTGCCTGTACACCAACGACATCAC
CAGAGTGCTGTACACCTTCGTGCTGATGCCCATCAACGCCTCTAACGCCCTGACACTGGCCCACCAGCTG
AGAGTGTATACAGCCGAGGCCGCCAGCTTCAGCGACATGATGGATGTGGTGTACGTGGCCCAGATGATCC
AGAAATTCCTGGGCTATGTGGACCAGATCAAAGAACTGGTGGAAGTGATGGTGGACATGGCCAGCAACCT
GATGCTGGTGGACGAGCATCTGCTGTGGCTGGCCCAGAGAGAGGATAAGGCCTGCAGCAGAATCGTGGGA
GCCCTGGAAAGAATTGGCGGAGCCGCTCTGTCTCCTCACGCTCAGCACATCTCCGTGAACGCCAGAAACG
TGGCCCTGGAAGCCTACCTGATCAAGCCCCACTCTTACGTGGGCCTGACCTGCACAGCCTTCCAGCGAAG
AGAAGGTGGCGTGCCAGGCACAAGACCTGGATCTCCAGGACAGAACCCTCCACCTGAGCCTGAACCTCCA
GCAGACCAGCAGCTGAGATTCAGATGCACCACCGGCAGACCCAACGTGTCCCTGAGCAGCTTCCACATCA
AGAACTCCGTGGCTCTGGCCTCCATCCAGCTGCCTCCAAGCCTGTTTTCTAGCCTGCCTGCTGCTCTGGC
TCCTCCTGTTCCTCCTGATTGCACACTGCAGCTGCTCGTGTTCAGAAACGGCCGGCTGTTCCACAGCCAC
TCCAACACAAGTAGACCTGGCGCAGCCGGACCTGGCAAGAGAAGAGGTGTTGCCACACCTGTGATCTTCG
CCGGCACATCTGGATGCGGCGTGGGCAATCTGACAGAACCTGTGGCCGTGTCTCTGAGGCATTGGGCTGA
AGGTGCTGAACCAGTGGCTGCCTGGTGGTCCCAAGAAGGACCTGGCGAAGCAGGCGGATGGACATCTGAG
GGTTGTCAGCTGAGAAGCAGCCAGCCTAATGTGTCTGCCCTGCACTGTCAGCACCTGGGAAATGTGGCTG
TGCTGATGGAACTGAGCGCCTTTCCTAGAGAAGTCGGCGGAGCTGGTGCAGGACTTCATCCTGGCGCGCC
GGAAGATCAAGTTGATCCAAGATTGATTGATGGCAAGGGCGGATCTCTGGAGGTGCTGTTCCAGGGACCA
GGCGGAAGCGGCAATCCCGGCGGCGATCTGGCCCCCCAGATGCTGCGCGAGCTGCAGGAGACCAATGCCG
CCCTGCAGGACGTGCGCGAGCTGCTGCGCCACCGCGTGAAGGAGATCACCTTCCTGAAGAACACCGTGAT
GGAGTGCGACGCCTGCGGTATGCAGCCCTCTAGAGGCTCCGGCTCCATCATCCCAGTTGAGGAGGAGAAC
CCGGACTTCTGGAACCGCGAGGCAGCCGAGGCCCTGGGTGCCGCCAAGAAGCTGCAGCCTGCACAGACAG
CCGCCAAGAACCTCATCATCTTCCTGGGCGATGGGATGGGGGTGTCTACGGTGACAGCTGCCAGGATCCT
AAAAGGGCAGAAGAAGGACAAACTGGGGCCTGAGATACCCCTGGCCATGGACCGCTTCCCATATGTGGCT
CTGTCCAAGACATACAATGTAGACAAACATGTGCCAGACAGTGGAGCCACAGCCACGGCCTACCTGTGCG
GGGTCAAGGGCAACTTCCAGACCATTGGCTTGAGTGCAGCCGCCCGCTTTAACCAGTGCAACACGACACG
CGGCAACGAGGTCATCTCCGTGATGAATCGGGCCAAGAAAGCAGGGAAGTCAGTGGGAGTGGTAACCACC
ACACGAGTGCAGCACGCCTCGCCAGCCGGCACCTACGCCCACACGGTGAACCGCAACTGGTACTCGGACG
CCGACGTGCCTGCCTCGGCCCGCCAGGAGGGGTGCCAGGACATCGCTACGCAGCTCATCTCCAACATGGA
CATTGACGTGATCCTAGGTGGAGGCCGAAAGTACATGTTTCGCATGGGAACCCCAGACCCTGAGTACCCA
GATGACTACAGCCAAGGTGGGACCAGGCTGGACGGGAAGAATCTGGTGCAGGAATGGCTGGCGAAGCGCC
AGGGTGCCCGGTATGTGTGGAACCGCACTGAGCTCATGCAGGCTTCCCTGGACCCGTCTGTGACCCATCT
CATGGGTCTCTTTGAGCCTGGAGACATGAAATACGAGATCCACCGAGACTCCACACTGGACCCCTCCCTG
ATGGAGATGACAGAGGCTGCCCTGCGCCTGCTGAGCAGGAACCCCCGCGGCTTCTTCCTCTTCGTGGAGG
GTGGTCGCATCGACCATGGTCATCATGAAAGCAGGGCTTACCGGGCACTGACTGAGACGATCATGTTCGA
CGACGCCATTGAGAGGGCGGGCCAGCTCACCAGCGAGGAGGACACGCTGAGCCTCGTCACTGCCGACCAC
TCCCACGTCTTCTCCTTCGGAGGCTACCCCCTGCGAGGGAGCTCCATCTTCGGGCTGGCCCCTGGCAAGG
CCCGGGACAGGAAGGCCTACACGGTCCTCCTATACGGAAACGGTCCAGGCTATGTGCTCAAGGACGGCGC
CCGGCCGGATGTTACCGAGAGCGAGAGCGGGAGCCCCGAGTATCGGCAGCAGTCAGCAGTGCCCCTGGAC
GAAGAGACCCACGCAGGCGAGGACGTGGCGGTGTTCGCGCGCGGCCCGCAGGCGCACCTGGTTCACGGCG
TGCAGGAGCAGACCTTCATAGCGCACGTCATGGCCTTCGCCGCCTGCCTGGAGCCCTACACCGCCTGCGA
CCTGGCGCCCCCCGCCGGCACCACCGACGCCGCGCACCCGGGTGGCGGAGGACTGAACGACATCTTCGAG
GCTCAGAAAATCGAATGGCACGAACATCACCATCACCATCACCATCACCATTAAGGCCGGCCTGTAGTCA
CTGGCACAACGCGTTACCCGGTAAGCCAATCGGGTATACACGGTCGTCATACTGCAGACAGGGTTCTTCT
ACTTTGCAAGATAGTCTTGAGTAGTAAAATAAATAGATAGAGAAAATCAGCCTCGACTGTGCCTTCTAGT
TGCCAGCCATCTGTTGTTTGCCCCTCCCCCGTGCCTTCCTTGACCCTGGAAGGTGCCACTCCCACTGTCC
TTTCCTAATAAAATGAGGAAATTGCATCACAACACTCAACCCTATCTCGGTCTATTCTTTTGATTTATAA
GGGATTTTGCCGATTTCGGCCTATTGGTTAAAAAATGAGCTGATTTAACAAAAATTTAACGCGAATTAAT
TCTGTGGAATGTGTGTCAGTTAGGGTGTGGAAAGTCCCCAGGCTCCCCAGCAGGCAGAAGTATGCAAAGC
ATGCATCTCAATTAGTCAGCAACCAGGTGTGGAAAGTCCCCAGGCTCCCCAGCAGGCAGAAGTATGCAAA
GCATGCATCTCAATTAGTCAGCAACCATAGTCCCGCCCCTAACTCCGCCCATCCCGCCCCTAACTCCGCC
CAGTTCCGCCCATTCTCCGCCCCATGGCTGACTAATTTTTTTTATTTATGCAGAGGCCGAGGCCGCCTCT
GCCTCTGAGCTATTCCAGAAGTAGTGAGGAGGCTTTTTTGGAGGCCTAGGCTTTTGCAAAAAGCTCCCGG
GAGCTTGTATATCCATTTTCGGATCTGATCAGCACGTGTTGACAATTAATCATCGGCATAGTATATCGGC
ATAGTATAATACGACAAGGTGAGGAACTAAACCATGACCGAGTACAAGCCCACGGTGCGCCTCGCCACCC
GCGACGACGTCCCCAGGGCCGTACGCACCCTCGCCGCCGCGTTCGCCGACTACCCCGCCACGCGCCACAC
CGTCGATCCGGACCGCCACATCGAGCGGGTCACCGAGCTGCAAGAACTCTTCCTCACGCGCGTCGGGCTC
GACATCGGCAAGGTGTGGGTCGCGGACGACGGCGCCGCGGTGGCGGTCTGGACCACGCCGGAGAGCGTCG
AAGCGGGGGCGGTGTTCGCCGAGATCGGCCCGCGCATGGCCGAGTTGAGCGGTTCCCGGCTGGCCGCGCA
GCAACAGATGGAAGGCCTCCTGGCGCCGCACCGGCCCAAGGAGCCCGCGTGGTTCCTGGCCACCGTCGGC
GTCTCGCCCGACCACCAGGGCAAGGGTCTGGGCAGCGCCGTCGTGCTCCCCGGAGTGGAGGCGGCCGAGC
GCGCCGGGGTGCCCGCCTTCCTGGAGACATCCGCGCCCCGCAACCTCCCCTTCTACGAGCGGCTCGGCTT
CACCGTCACCGCCGACGTCGAGGTGCCCGAAGGACCGCGCACCTGGTGCATGACCCGCAAGCCCGGTGCC
TGACACGTGCTACGAGATTTCGATTCCACCGCCGCCTTCTATGAAAGGTTGGGCTTCGGAATCGTTTTCC
GGGACGCCGGCTGGATGATCCTCCAGCGCGGGGATCTCATGCTGGAGTTCTTCGCCCACCCCAACTTGTT
TATTGCAGCTTATAATGGTTACAAATAAAGCAATAGCATCACAAATTTCACAAATAAAGCATTTTTTTCA
CTGCATTCTAGTTGTGGTTTGTCCAAACTCATCAATGTATCTTATCATGTCTGTATACCGTCGACCTCTA
GCTAGAGCTTGGCGTAATCATGGTCATTACCAATGCTTAATCAGTGAGGCACCTATCTCAGCGATCTGTC
TATTTCGTTCATCCATAGTTGCCTGACTCCCCGTCGTGTAGATAACTACGATACGGGAGGGCTTACCATC
TGGCCCCAGCGCTGCGATGATACCGCGAGAACCACGCTCACCGGCTCCGGATTTATCAGCAATAAACCAG
CCAGCCGGAAGGGCCGAGCGCAGAAGTGGTCCTGCAACTTTATCCGCCTCCATCCAGTCTATTAATTGTT
GCCGGGAAGCTAGAGTAAGTAGTTCGCCAGTTAATAGTTTGCGCAACGTTGTTGCCATCGCTACAGGCAT
CGTGGTGTCACGCTCGTCGTTTGGTATGGCTTCATTCAGCTCCGGTTCCCAACGATCAAGGCGAGTTACA
TGATCCCCCATGTTGTGCAAAAAAGCGGTTAGCTCCTTCGGTCCTCCGATCGTTGTCAGAAGTAAGTTGG
CCGCAGTGTTATCACTCATGGTTATGGCAGCACTGCATAATTCTCTTACTGTCATGCCATCCGTAAGATG
CTTTTCTGTGACTGGTGAGTACTCAACCAAGTCATTCTGAGAATAGTGTATGCGGCGACCGAGTTGCTCT
TGCCCGGCGTCAATACGGGATAATACCGCGCCACATAGCAGAACTTTAAAAGTGCTCATCATTGGAAAAC
GTTCTTCGGGGCGAAAACTCTCAAGGATCTTACCGCTGTTGAGATCCAGTTCGATGTAACCCACTCGTGC
ACCCAACTGATCTTCAGCATCTTTTACTTTCACCAGCGTTTCTGGGTGAGCAAAAACAGGAAGGCAAAAT
GCCGCAAAAAAGGGAATAAGGGCGACACGGAAATGTTGAATACTCATATTCTTCCTT
Features (pLannotate 1.2.2; 24 found; start..end, strand, type, name):
    119..143     -  CDS            KanR (fragment): aminoglycoside phosphotransferase; aph(3')-Ia; confers resistance to kanamycin
    254..842     +  rep_origin     ori: high-copy-number ColE1/pMB1/pBR322/pUC origin of replication
   1067..1084    +  terminator     rrnB T2 terminator (fragment): transcription terminator T2 from the E. coli rrnB gene
   1109..1128    -  CDS            lacZα (fragment): LacZα fragment of β-galactosidase; lacZ fragment
   1584..1600    +  protein_bind   lac operator: The lac repressor binds to the lac operator to inhibit transcription in E. coli. This inhibition can be relieved by adding lactose or isopropyl-β-D-thiogalactopyranoside (IPTG). lac repressor encoded by lacI
   1843..2146    +  enhancer       CMV enhancer: human cytomegalovirus immediate early enhancer
   2147..2350    +  promoter       CMV promoter: human cytomegalovirus (CMV) immediate early promoter
   2486..2529    +  intron         CMV intron (fragment): modified intron A from human cytomegalovirus
   2581..2599    +  promoter       SP6 promoter: promoter for bacteriophage SP6 RNA polymerase
   2603..2640    +  CDS            IgH signal sequence (fragment): signal sequence from the mouse immunoglobulin heavy chain variable region
   2740..4962    +  CDS            ADGRA2 (fragment): AGRA2_HUMAN - Also known as GPR124 From Homo sapiens (Human).
   5059..5238    +  CDS            Comp (fragment): COMP_RAT - Experimental evidence at protein level: Swiss-Prot protein existence level 1. May play a role in the structural integrity of cartilage via its interaction with other extracellular matrix proteins such as the collagens and fibronectin. Can mediate the interaction of chondrocytes with the cartilage extracellular matrix through interaction with cell surface integrin receptors. Could play a role in the pathogenesis of osteoarthritis. Potent suppressor of apoptosis in both primary chondrocytes and transformed cells. Suppresses apoptosis by blocking the activation of caspase-3 and by indu
   5226..6678    +  CDS            SEAP (fragment): secreted alkaline phosphatase from human placenta The natural enzyme has a C-terminal transmembrane sequence that is replaced by a GPI anchor.
   6703..6744    +  CDS            AviTag™ (fragment): peptide tag that allows for enzymatic biotinylation
   6748..6771    +  CDS            8xHis: 8xHis affinity tag
   6917..7028    +  polyA_signal   bGH poly(A) signal: bovine growth hormone polyadenylation signal
   7029..7137    +  rep_origin     f1 ori (fragment): f1 bacteriophage origin of replication; arrow indicates direction of (+) strand synthesis
   7151..7480    +  promoter       SV40 promoter: SV40 enhancer and early promoter
   7528..7575    +  promoter       EM7 promoter: synthetic bacterial promoter&nbsp
   7594..8193    +  CDS            PuroR (fragment): puromycin N-acetyltransferase; pac from Streptomyces; confers resistance to puromycin
   8203..8328    +  CDS            ble (fragment): BLE_KLEPN - Experimental evidence at protein level: Swiss-Prot protein existence level 1. Binding protein with a strong affinity to the bleomycin family of antibiotics. Binds to CL990; an antimitotic-antibiotic compound. From Klebsiella pneumoniae.
   8323..8444    +  polyA_signal   SV40 poly(A) signal: SV40 polyadenylation signal
   8497..9357    -  CDS            AmpR: β-lactamase; bla; confers resistance to ampicillin, carbenicillin, and related antibiotics
   9360..89      -  promoter       AmpR promoter (fragment) (across the origin): bla
