[The description below was written by a language model from this plasmid's Addgene catalogue record and pLannotate feature annotations shown in this document.]
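Description:
pD649-HAsp-ADGRA2-COMP5AP-AviTag-9xHis is a 9.4 kb mammalian expression plasmid built on the pD649 backbone for producing a secreted, multimerised form of the extracellular domain of human ADGRA2 (also called GPR124 or TEM5), an adhesion G protein-coupled receptor. In E. coli it replicates from a high-copy ColE1/pUC-type origin and is selected with ampicillin through a full-length β-lactamase gene. Short annotated matches to KanR, lacZα, an rrnB terminator and f1 ori are only backbone remnants. The depositor notes that some plasmids in this collection may carry an IS4-like transposase insertion upstream of the CMV promoter; no such element is annotated here.

Expression is driven by the CMV immediate-early enhancer and promoter, followed by a fragment of CMV intron A and an SP6 promoter, which could support in vitro transcription and also serves as a sequencing primer site. The open reading frame starts with a secretion signal peptide, named "HAsp" in the construct name although the annotation software matches a fragment of it to a mouse IgH signal sequence. The roughly 2.2 kb ADGRA2 ectodomain follows, cloned between preserved NotI and AscI sites. It is fused at its C terminus to a coiled-coil segment of rat cartilage oligomeric matrix protein, which assembles fusion proteins into pentamers, then human placental alkaline phosphatase as an enzymatic reporter, an AviTag for site-specific biotinylation, and a polyhistidine tag for purification (named 9xHis, annotated as 8xHis). A bGH polyadenylation signal ends the transcript. A separate SV40/EM7-driven puromycin resistance cassette with an SV40 poly(A) signal is annotated as a fragment. The high-avidity, alkaline phosphatase-tagged product suits detection of weak extracellular binding events, consistent with the associated screen of human cell-surface protein interactions.
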