Addgene plasmid #157528: pD649-HAsp-ADGRA2-COMP5AP-AviTag-9xHis
Purpose: Mammalian expression of cell-surface protein extracellular domain fused to COMP5AP-AviTag-9xHis. Protein is secreted from cells.
Depositing lab: Chris Garcia. Depositing organization: Stanford University. Publication: A Human IgSF Cell-Surface Interactome Reveals a Complex Network of Protein-Protein Interactions. Wojtowicz WM, Vielmetter J, Fernandes RA, Siepe DH, Eastman CL, Chisholm GB, Cox S, Klock H, Anderson PW, Rue SM, Miller JJ, Glaser SM, Bragstad ML, Vance J, Lam AW, Lesley SA, Zinn K, Garcia KC. Cell. 2020 Aug 20;182(4):1027-1043.e17. doi: 10.1016/j.cell.2020.07.025. PubMed 32822567.
Backbone
  Vector backbone: pD649
  Backbone size w/o insert (bp): 7153
  Vector type: Mammalian Expression
Growth in bacteria
  Bacterial resistance: Ampicillin, 100 μg/mL
  Growth temperature: 37°C
  Growth strain: DH5alpha
  Copy number: High Copy
Gene/Insert
  Gene/Insert name: ADGRA2 (alt name: AGRA2)
  Species: H. sapiens (human)
  Insert size (bp): 2214
  Entrez Gene: ADGRA2 (a.k.a. GPR124, TEM5)
  Promoter: CMV/SP6
  Tag / fusion protein: COMP5AP-AviTag-9xHis (C terminal on backbone)
  Cloning method: Restriction Enzyme; 5′ cloning site GCGGCCGC (not destroyed); 3′ cloning site GGCGCGCC (not destroyed)
  Sequencing primers: 5′ ATTTAGGTGACACTATAG; 3′ CGTCGCACTCCATCACGGTG
Resource information
  A portion of this plasmid was derived from a plasmid made by: synthesis by ThermoFisher
Terms and licenses: Academic/Nonprofit Terms; Industry Terms: Not Available to Industry
Depositor comments: Some plasmids in this collection may have an IS4-like element ISVsa5 family transposase upstream of the CMV promoter.
How to cite: pD649-HAsp-ADGRA2-COMP5AP-AviTag-9xHis was a gift from Chris Garcia (Addgene plasmid # 157528 ; http://n2t.net/addgene:157528 ; RRID:Addgene_157528)
