>Addgene plasmid #157528 | pD649-HAsp-ADGRA2-COMP5AP-AviTag-9xHis | depositor partial sequence | sequence record 304166 | insert (extracellular domain)
GCTCCAGGATGTCCTCTGTCTATCAGATCCTGCAAGTGCAGCGGCGAGAGGCCTAAAGGACTGTCTGGCG
GAGTTCCTGGACCTGCCAGACGCAGAGTTGTTTGCTCAGGCGGAGATCTGCCAGAGCCTCCTGAACCTGG
ACTGCTGCCTAATGGCACCGTGACACTGCTGCTGAGCAACAACAAGATCACCGGCCTGCGGAACGGCAGC
TTTCTGGGACTGTCTCTGCTGGAAAAGCTGGACCTGAGGAACAACATCATCAGCACCGTGCAGCCTGGCG
CCTTTCTCGGACTGGGAGAGCTGAAGAGACTGGACCTGTCCAACAACCGGATCGGCTGCCTGACCAGCGA
GACATTTCAGGGCCTGCCTAGACTGCTGCGGCTGAACATCAGCGGCAATATCTTTAGCAGCCTGCAGCCA
GGCGTGTTCGACGAACTGCCTGCTCTGAAGGTGGTGGATCTGGGCACCGAGTTTCTGACCTGCGACTGCC
ACCTGAGATGGCTGTTGCCCTGGGCTCAGAACAGATCCCTGCAGCTGTCTGAGCACACCCTGTGCGCCTA
TCCTTCTGCTCTGCATGCTCAGGCCCTGGGATCTCTGCAAGAGGCTCAGCTGTGTTGTGAAGGCGCCCTG
GAACTGCACACCCACCACCTGATTCCTAGCCTGAGACAGGTGGTGTTTCAGGGCGACAGACTGCCCTTTC
AGTGCAGCGCCAGCTACCTGGGCAACGACACCCGGATCAGATGGTATCACAACAGAGCCCCTGTGGAAGG
CGACGAGCAGGCTGGAATTCTGCTGGCCGAGAGCCTGATCCACGACTGCACCTTTATCACCAGCGAGCTG
ACCCTGAGCCACATCGGAGTTTGGGCATCTGGCGAGTGGGAGTGCACAGTGTCTATGGCCCAGGGAAACG
CCAGCAAGAAAGTGGAAATCGTGGTGCTGGAAACCAGCGCCTCCTACTGTCCTGCCGAAAGAGTGGCCAA
CAACAGAGGCGACTTCAGATGGCCCAGAACACTGGCCGGCATCACAGCCTACCAGAGCTGTCTGCAGTAC
CCCTTCACAAGCGTGCCACTTGGAGGCGGAGCACCTGGAACAAGAGCCTCCAGAAGATGCGACAGAGCCG
GCAGATGGGAGCCTGGCGATTACAGCCACTGCCTGTACACCAACGACATCACCAGAGTGCTGTACACCTT
CGTGCTGATGCCCATCAACGCCTCTAACGCCCTGACACTGGCCCACCAGCTGAGAGTGTATACAGCCGAG
GCCGCCAGCTTCAGCGACATGATGGATGTGGTGTACGTGGCCCAGATGATCCAGAAATTCCTGGGCTATG
TGGACCAGATCAAAGAACTGGTGGAAGTGATGGTGGACATGGCCAGCAACCTGATGCTGGTGGACGAGCA
TCTGCTGTGGCTGGCCCAGAGAGAGGATAAGGCCTGCAGCAGAATCGTGGGAGCCCTGGAAAGAATTGGC
GGAGCCGCTCTGTCTCCTCACGCTCAGCACATCTCCGTGAACGCCAGAAACGTGGCCCTGGAAGCCTACC
TGATCAAGCCCCACTCTTACGTGGGCCTGACCTGCACAGCCTTCCAGCGAAGAGAAGGTGGCGTGCCAGG
CACAAGACCTGGATCTCCAGGACAGAACCCTCCACCTGAGCCTGAACCTCCAGCAGACCAGCAGCTGAGA
TTCAGATGCACCACCGGCAGACCCAACGTGTCCCTGAGCAGCTTCCACATCAAGAACTCCGTGGCTCTGG
CCTCCATCCAGCTGCCTCCAAGCCTGTTTTCTAGCCTGCCTGCTGCTCTGGCTCCTCCTGTTCCTCCTGA
TTGCACACTGCAGCTGCTCGTGTTCAGAAACGGCCGGCTGTTCCACAGCCACTCCAACACAAGTAGACCT
GGCGCAGCCGGACCTGGCAAGAGAAGAGGTGTTGCCACACCTGTGATCTTCGCCGGCACATCTGGATGCG
GCGTGGGCAATCTGACAGAACCTGTGGCCGTGTCTCTGAGGCATTGGGCTGAAGGTGCTGAACCAGTGGC
TGCCTGGTGGTCCCAAGAAGGACCTGGCGAAGCAGGCGGATGGACATCTGAGGGTTGTCAGCTGAGAAGC
AGCCAGCCTAATGTGTCTGCCCTGCACTGTCAGCACCTGGGAAATGTGGCTGTGCTGATGGAACTGAGCG
CCTTTCCTAGAGAAGTCGGCGGAGCTGGTGCAGGACTTCATCCT
